>Addgene plasmid #87105 | pET29b-irp9 WT | addgene full sequence | sequence record 173996 | Addgene NGS Result
ATGGTGCATGCAAGGAGATGGCGCCCAACAGTCCCCCGGCCACGGGGCCTGCCACCATACCCACGCCGAA
ACAAGCGCTCATGAGCCCGAAGTGGCGAGCCCGATCTTCCCCATCGGTGATGTCGGCGATATAGGCGCCA
GCAACCGCACCTGTGGCGCCGGTGATGCCGGCCACGATGCGTCCGGCGTAGAGGATCGAGATCGATCTCG
ATCCCGCGAAATTAATACGACTCACTATAGGGGAATTGTGAGCGGATAACAATTCCCCTCTAGAAATAAT
TTTGTTTAACTTTAAGAAGGAGATATACATATGAAAATCAGTGAATTTCTACACCTGGCGTTACCAGAGG
AACAATGGCTGCCGACGATTTCTGGCGTTTTACGCCAGTTCGCAGAAGAAGAGTGTTATGTCTATGAGCG
CCAACCCTGTTGGTATTTAGGCAAAGGGTGCCAGGCACGGCTGCACATTAATGCCGACGGAACGCAGGCG
ACATTTATTGATGATGCCGGGGAGCAAAAATGGGCGGTGGATTCCATTGCCGACTGCGCGCGTCGTTTTA
TGGCACATCCTCAGGTGAAAGGACGTCGGGTATATGGACAGGTTGGGTTCAACTTTGCGGCGCATGCGCG
GGGGATTGCCTTTAACGCCGGGGAGTGGCCGCTGCTGACGTTAACCGTTCCCCGTGAAGAACTTATTTTT
GAAAAGGGAAATGTCACCGTTTATGCGGACTCCGCCGACGGGTGCCGACGTTTGTGCGAGTGGGTAAAAG
AGGCCAGTACAACGACGCAGAACGCACCACTGGCGGTGGATACCGCCCTCAATGGTGAGGCGTATAAACA
ACAGGTTGCGCGCGCCGTTGCGGAGATCCGCCGTGGCGAGTATGTCAAAGTGATTGTCTCGCGCGCCATT
CCCCTGCCATCGCGGATTGATATGCCCGCCACGCTGTTATACGGGCGACAGGCAAACACGCCAGTGCGCT
CGTTTATGTTCCGTCAGGAAGGACGCGAAGCGCTGGGCTTTAGCCCGGAACTGGTGATGTCAGTGACGGG
CAATAAAGTGGTTACTGAACCGCTTGCGGGCACCCGCGATCGCATGGGAAACCCGGAGCATAATAAGGCG
AAAGAGGCAGAACTGCTGCACGATAGTAAAGAGGTGCTTGAGCATATCCTTTCTGTCAAAGAAGCTATTG
CTGAACTGGAGGCCGTTTGCCTGCCGGGCAGCGTGGTGGTTGAAGATTTAATGTCGGTTCGCCAGCGCGG
CAGCGTTCAGCATCTGGGGTCTGGCGTGAGCGGTCAGCTTGCGGAAAACAAGGATGCCTGGGATGCGTTT
ACCGTGCTGTTTCCGTCGATTACCGCCTCAGGTATCCCTAAAAACGCTGCCCTGAACGCGATTATGCAAA
TTGAGAAGACGCCGCGAGAGCTTTATTCCGGCGCAATTCTGCTGCTGGACGATACGCGCTTCGATGCGGC
GCTAGTTCTGCGTTCCGTATTTCAGGACAGCCAGCGCTGCTGGATACAGGCGGGGGCGGGAATCATCGCG
CAATCTACACCGGAACGCGAACTGACGGAAACCCGGGAGAAATTAGCGAGCATTGCGCCCTATTTAATGG
TGCTCGAGCACCACCACCACCACCACTGAGATCCGGCTGCTAACAAAGCCCGAAAGGAAGCTGAGTTGGC
TGCTGCCACCGCTGAGCAATAACTAGCATAACCCCTTGGGGCCTCTAAACGGGTCTTGAGGGGTTTTTTG
CTGAAAGGAGGAACTATATCCGGATTGGCGAATGGG
[124 nt withheld, positions 1787-1910]
C
[91 nt withheld, positions 1912-2002]
A
[49 nt withheld, positions 2004-2052]
CCTTTGACGTTGGAGTCCACGTTCTTT
[37 nt withheld, positions 2080-2116]
ACCCTATCTCGGTCTATTCTTTTGATTTATAAGGGATTTTGCCGATTTCGGCCTATTGGTTAAAAAATGA
GCTGATTTAACAAAAATTTAACGCGAATTTTAACAAAATATTAACGCTTACAATTTAGGTGGCACTTTTC
GGGGAAATGTGCGCGGAACCCCTATTTGTTTATTTTTCTAAATACATTCAAATATGTATCCGCTCATGAA
TTAATTCTTAGAAAAACTCATCGAGCATCAAATGAAACTGCAATTTATTCATATCAGGATTATCAATACC
ATATTTTTGAAAAAGCCGTTTCTGTAATGAAGGAGAAAACTCACCGAGGCAGTTCCATAGGATGGCAAGA
TCCTGGTATCGGTCTGCGATTCCGACTCGTCCAACATCAATACAACCTATTAATTTCCCCTCGTCAAAAA
TAAGGTTATCAAGTGAGAAATCACCATGAGTGACGACTGAATCCGGTGAGAATGGCAAAAGTTTATGCAT
TTCTTTCCAGACTTGTTCAACAGGCCAGCCATTACGCTCGTCATCAAAATCACTCGCATCAACCAAACCG
TTATTCATTCGTGATTGCGCCTGAGCGAGACGAAATACGCGATCGCTGTTAAAAGGACAATTACAAACAG
GAATCGAATGCAACCGGCGCAGGAACACTGCCAGCGCATCAACAATATTTTCACCTGAATCAGGATATTC
TTCTAATACCTGGAATGCTGTTTTCCCGGGGATCGCAGTGGTGAGTAACCATGCATCATCAGGAGTACGG
ATAAAATGCTTGATGGTCGGAAGAGGCATAAATTCCGTCAGCCAGTTTAGTCTGACCATCTCATCTGTAA
CATCATTGGCAACGCTACCTTTGCCATGTTTCAGAAACAACTCTGGCGCATCGGGCTTCCCATACAATCG
ATAGATTGTCGCACCTGATTGCCCGACATTATCGCGAGCCCATTTATACCCATATAAATCAGCATCCATG
TTGGAATTTAATCGCGGCCTAGAGCAAGACGTTTCCCGTTGAATATGGCTCATAACACCCCTTGTATTAC
TGTTTATGTAAGCAGACAGTTTTATTGTTCATGACCAAAATCCCTTAACGTGAGTTTTCGTTCCACTGAG
CGTCAGACCCCGTAGAAAAGATCAAAGGATCTTCTTGAGATCCTTTTTTTCTGCGCGTAATCTGCTGCTT
GCAAACAAAAAAACCACCGCTACCAGCGGTGGTTTGTTTGCCGGATCAAGAGCTACCAACTCTTTTTCCG
AAGGTAACTGGCTTCAGCAGAGCGCAGATACCAAATACTGTCCTTCTAGTGTAGCCGTAGTTAGGCCACC
ACTTCAAGAACTCTGTAGCACCGCCTACATACCTCGCTCTGCTAATCCTGTTACCAGTGGCTGCTGCCAG
TGGCGATAAGTCGTGTCTTACCGGGTTGGACTCAAGACGATAGTTACCGGATAAGGCGCAGCGGTCGGGC
TGAACGGGGGGTTCGTGCACACAGCCCAGCTTGGAGCGAACGACCTACACCGAACTGAGATACCTACAGC
GTGAGCTATGAGAAAGCGCCACGCTTCCCGAAGGGAGAAAGGCGGACAGGTATCCGGTAAGCGGCAGGGT
CGGAACAGGAGAGCGCACGAGGGAGCTTCCAGGGGGAAACGCCTGGTATCTTTATAGTCCTGTCGGGTTT
CGCCACCTCTGACTTGAGCGTCGATTTTTGTGATGCTCGTCAGGGGGGCGGAGCCTATGGAAAAACGCCA
GCAACGCGGCCTTTTTACGGTTCCTGGCCTTTTGCTGGCCTTTTGCTCACATGTTCTTTCCTGCGTTATC
CCCTGATTCTGTGGATAACCGTATTACCGCCTTTGAGTGAGCTGATACCGCTCGCCGCAGCCGAACGACC
GAGCGCAGCGAGTCAGTGAGCGAGGAAGCGGAAGAGCGCCTGATGCGGTATTTTCTCCTTACGCATCTGT
GCGGTATTTCACACCGCAATGGTGCACTCTCAGTACAATCTGCTCTGATGCCGCATAGTTAAGCCAGTAT
ACACTCCGCTATCGCTACGTGACTGGGTCATGGCTGCGCCCCGACACCCGCCAACACCCGCTGACGCGCC
CTGACGGGCTTGTCTGCTCCCGGCATCCGCTTACAGACAAGCTGTGACCGTCTCCGGGAGCTGCATGTGT
CAGAGGTTTTCACCGTCATCACCGAAACGCGCGAGGCAGCTGCGGTAAAGCTCATCAGCGTGGTCGTGAA
GCGATTCACAGATGTCTGCCTGTTCATCCGCGTCCAGCTCGTTGAGTTTCTCCAGAAGCGTTAATGTCTG
GCTTCTGATAAAGCGGGCCATGTTAAGGGCGGTTTTTTCCTGTTTGGTCACTGATGCCTCCGTGTAAGGG
GGATTTCTGTTCATGGGGGTAATGATACCGATGAAACGAGAGAGGATGCTCACGATACGGGTTACTGATG
ATGAACATGCCCGGTTACTGGAACGTTGTGAGGGTAAACAACTGGCGGTATGGATGCGGCGGGACCAGAG
AAAAATCACTCAGGGTCAATGCCAGCGCTTCGTTAATACAGATGTAGGTGTTCCACAGGGTAGCCAGCAG
CATCCTGCGATGCAGATCCGGAACATAATGGTGCAGGGCGCTGACTTCCGCGTTTCCAGACTTTACGAAA
CACGGAAACCGAAGACCATTCATGTTGTTGCTCAGGTCGCAGACGTTTTGCAGCAGCAGTCGCTTCACGT
TCGCTCGCGTATCGGTGATTCATTCTGCTAACCAGTAAGGCAACCCCGCCAGCCTAGCCGGGTCCTCAAC
GACAGGAGCACGATCATGCGCACCCGTGGGGCCGCCATGCCGGCGATAATGGCCTGCTTCTCGCCGAAAC
GTTTGGTGGCGGGACCAGTGACGAAGGCTTGAGCGAGGGCGTGCAAGATTCCGAATACCGCAAGCGACAG
GCCGATCATCGTCGCGCTCCAGCGAAAGCGGTCCTCGCCGAAAATGACCCAGAGCGCTGCCGGCACCTGT
CCTACGAGTTGCATGATAAAGAAGACAGTCATAAGTGCGGCGACGATAGTCATGCCCCGCGCCCACCGGA
AGGAGCTGACTGGGTTGAAGGCTCTCAAGGGCATCGGTCGAGATCCCGGTGCCTAATGAGTGAGCTAACT
TACATTAATTGCGTTGCGCTCACTGCCCGCTTTCCAGTCGGGAAACCTGTCGTGCCAGCTGCATTAATGA
ATCGGCCAACGCGCGGGGAGAGGCGGTTTGCGTATTGGGCGCCAGGGTGGTTTTTCTTTTCACCAGTGAG
ACGGGCAACAGCTGATTGCCCTTCACCGCCTGGCCCTGAGAGAGTTGCAGCAAGCGGTCCACGCTGGTTT
GCCCCAGCAGGCGAAAATCCTGTTTGATGGTGGTTAACGGCGGGATATAACATGAGCTGTCTTCGGTATC
GTCGTATCCCACTACCGAGATGTCCGCACCAACGCGCAGCCCGGACTCGGTAATGGCGCGCATTGCGCCC
AGCGCCATCTGATCGTTGGCAACCAGCATCGCAGTGGGAACGATGCCCTCATTCAGCATTTGCATGGTTT
GTTGAAAACCGGACATGGCACTCCAGTCGCCTTCCCGTTCCGCTATCGGCTGAATTTGATTGCGAGTGAG
ATATTTATGCCAGCCAGCCAGACGCAGACGCGCCGAGACAGAACTTAATGGGCCCGCTAACAGCGCGATT
TGCTGGTGACCCAATGCGACCAGATGCTCCACGCCCAGTCGCGTACCGTCTTCATGGGAGAAAATAATAC
TGTTGATGGGTGTCTGGTCAGAGACATCAAGAAATAACGCCGGAACATTAGTGCAGGCAGCTTCCACAGC
AATGGCATCCTGGTCATCCAGCGGATAGTTAATGATCAGCCCACTGACGCGTTGCGCGAGAAGATTGTGC
ACCGCCGCTTTACAGGCTTCGACGCCGCTTCGTTCTACCATCGACACCACCACGCTGGCACCCAGTTGAT
CGGCGCGAGATTTAATCGCCGCGACAATTTGCGACGGCGCGTGCAGGGCCAGACTGGAGGTGGCAACGCC
AATCAGCAACGACTGTTTGCCCGCCAGTTGTTGTGCCACGCGGTTGGGAATGTAATTCAGCTCCGCCATC
GCCGCTTCCACTTTTTCCCGCGTTTTCGCAGAAACGTGGCTGGCCTGGTTCACCACGCGGGAAACGGTCT
GATAAGAGACACCGGCATACTCTGCGACATCGTATAACGTTACTGGTTTCACATTCACCACCCTGAATTG
ACTCTCTTCCGGGCGCTATCATGCCATACCGCGAAAGGTTTTGCGCCATTCGATGGTGTCCGGGATCTCG
ACGCTCTCCCTTATGCGACTCCTGCATTAGGAAGCAGCCCAGTAGTAGGTTGAGGCCGTTGAGCACCGCC
GCCGCAAGGA
Features (pLannotate 1.2.2; 18 found; start..end, strand, type, name):
    223..241     +  promoter       T7 promoter: promoter for bacteriophage T7 RNA polymerase
    242..266     +  protein_bind   lac operator: The lac repressor binds to the lac operator to inhibit transcription in E. coli. This inhibition can be relieved by adding lactose or isopropyl-β-D-thiogalactopyranoside (IPTG). lac repressor encoded by lacI
    281..303     +  RBS            RBS: efficient ribosome binding site from bacteriophage T7 gene 10 (Olins and Rangwala, 1989)
   1619..1636    +  CDS            9xHis (fragment): 9xHis affinity tag
   1646..1695    +  CDS            SET1 (fragment): solubility-enhancement tag derived from T7 phage gene 10B
   1703..1750    +  terminator     T7 terminator: transcription terminator for bacteriophage T7 RNA polymerase
   1787..2215    +  rep_origin     f1 ori (sequence partly withheld): f1 bacteriophage origin of replication; arrow indicates direction of (+) strand synthesis
   2268..2325    +  promoter       AmpR promoter (fragment): bla
   2334..3149    -  CDS            KanR: aminoglycoside phosphotransferase; aph(3')-Ia; confers resistance to kanamycin in bacteria or G418 (Geneticin®) in eukaryotes
   3271..3859    +  rep_origin     ori: high-copy-number ColE1/pMB1/pBR322/pUC origin of replication
   4045..4184    -  misc_feature   bom: basis of mobility region from pBR322
   4286..4477    -  CDS            rop: Rop protein, which maintains plasmids at low copy number; rop
   4494..4874    +  CDS            YPB1_ECOLX: Protein predicted: Swiss-Prot protein existence level 4. From Escherichia coli.
   4946..5237    -  CDS            TcR (fragment): tetracycline efflux protein; tet; confers resistance to tetracycline
   5252..5273    -  protein_bind   CAP binding site: CAP binding activates transcription in the presence of cAMP. E. coli catabolite activator protein
   5286..6368    -  CDS            lacI: lac repressor; lacI; The lac repressor binds to the lac operator to inhibit transcription in E. coli. This inhibition can be relieved by adding lactose or isopropyl-β-D-thiogalactopyranoside (IPTG).
   6369..6446    -  promoter       lacI promoter: lacI
   6454..197     -  CDS            TcR (fragment) (across the origin): tetracycline efflux protein; tet; confers resistance to tetracycline
