[The description below was written by a language model from this plasmid's Addgene catalogue record and pLannotate feature annotations shown in this document.]
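Description:
pET29b-irp9 WT is a bacterial expression plasmid built on the Novagen pET29b backbone for producing wild-type Irp9, the salicylate synthase of Yersinia enterocolitica, in E. coli. The roughly 1.3 kb irp9 coding sequence was inserted between the NdeI and XhoI sites, both of which were retained. This places it directly downstream of the T7 promoter, lac operator and T7 gene 10 ribosome binding site, and in frame with the backbone-encoded C-terminal His-tag, followed by the T7 terminator. The insert itself is not annotated in the feature table, but the unannotated gap between the RBS and the His-tag corresponds to its expected position and length. The short "9xHis" and "SET1" fragment calls downstream most likely reflect the backbone His-tag and adjacent vector sequence rather than additional functional fusion partners.

Transcription depends on T7 RNA polymerase supplied by a suitable expression host, and the plasmid-borne lacI gene with its own promoter provides lac repressor to hold the T7lac promoter in check until IPTG or lactose is present. Selection is by kanamycin resistance (aph(3')-Ia). Replication relies on a pBR322-type ori accompanied by the bom site and rop gene; the catalogue lists the plasmid as high copy, although rop normally moderates copy number. An f1 origin allows single-stranded DNA production, and the tetracycline-resistance fragments are non-functional pBR322 remnants. The sequenced record is 6,536 nt, slightly shorter than the 6,672 bp catalogue total. The construct is used to express and affinity-purify Irp9, serving as the wild-type reference in enzymology and redesign studies of the MST family of chorismate-utilising enzymes.
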