Addgene plasmid #87105: pET29b-irp9 WT
Purpose: expresses Irp9 WT, the salicylate synthase from Yersinia enterocolitica
Depositing lab: Audrey Lamb. Depositing organization: University of Kansas. Publication: Redesign of MST enzymes to target lyase activity instead promotes mutase and dehydratase activities. Meneely KM, Luo Q, Lamb AL. Arch Biochem Biophys. 2013 Nov 1;539(1):70-80. doi: 10.1016/j.abb.2013.09.007. Epub 2013 Sep 19. PubMed 24055536.
Backbone
  Vector backbone: pET29b
  Backbone manufacturer: novagen
  Backbone size w/o insert (bp): 5370
  Total vector size (bp): 6672
  Vector type: Bacterial Expression
Growth in bacteria
  Bacterial resistance: Kanamycin, 50 μg/mL
  Growth temperature: 37°C
  Growth strain: DH5alpha
  Growth instructions: Grown at 37 degrees until OD600 ~ 1.0. Temperature turned to 18 degrees for 20 hours without induction
  Copy number: High Copy
Gene/Insert
  Gene/Insert name: irp9 WT
  Species: Yersinia enterocolitica
  Insert size (bp): 1302
  Promoter: T7
  Tag / fusion protein: his-tag (C terminal on backbone)
  Cloning method: Restriction Enzyme; 5′ cloning site NdeI (not destroyed); 3′ cloning site XhoI (not destroyed)
  Sequencing primers: 5′ pET upstream; 3′ T7 reverse
Terms and licenses: Academic/Nonprofit Terms; Industry Terms: Not Available to Industry
Depositor comments: JACS 138 (2016) 9277-9293 PMC5029964
How to cite: pET29b-irp9 WT was a gift from Audrey Lamb (Addgene plasmid # 87105 ; http://n2t.net/addgene:87105 ; RRID:Addgene_87105)
