>Addgene plasmid #87105 | pET29b-irp9 WT | depositor partial sequence | sequence record 169984 | Irp9 coding region
ATGAAAATCAGTGAATTTCTACACCTGGCGTTACCAGAGGAACAATGGCTGCCGACGATTTCTGGCGTTT
TACGCCAGTTCGCAGAAGAAGAGTGTTATGTCTATGAGCGCCAACCCTGTTGGTATTTAGGCAAAGGGTG
CCAGGCACGGCTGCACATTAATGCCGACGGAACGCAGGCGACATTTATTGATGATGCCGGGGAGCAAAAA
TGGGCGGTGGATTCCATTGCCGACTGCGCGCGTCGTTTTATGGCACATCCTCAGGTGAAAGGACGTCGGG
TATATGGACAGGTTGGGTTCAACTTTGCGGCGCATGCGCGGGGGATTGCCTTTAACGCCGGGGAGTGGCC
GCTGCTGACGTTAACCGTTCCCCGTGAAGAACTTATTTTTGAAAAGGGAAATGTCACCGTTTATGCGGAC
TCCGCCGACGGGTGCCGACGTTTGTGCGAGTGGGTAAAAGAGGCCAGTACAACGACGCAGAACGCACCAC
TGGCGGTGGATACCGCCCTCAATGGTGAGGCGTATAAACAACAGGTTGCGCGCGCCGTTGCGGAGATCCG
CCGTGGCGAGTATGTCAAAGTGATTGTCTCGCGCGCCATTCCCCTGCCATCGCGGATTGATATGCCCGCC
ACGCTGTTATACGGGCGGCAGGCAAACACGCCAGTGCGCTCGTTTATGTTCCGTCAGGAAGGACGCGAAG
CGCTGGGCTTTAGCCCGGAACTGGTGATGTCAGTGACGGGCAATAAAGTGGTTACTGAACCGCTTGCGGG
CACCCGCGATCGCATGGGAAACCCGGAGCATAATAAGGCGAAAGAGGCAGAACTGCTGCACGATAGTAAA
GAGGTGCTTGAGCATATCCTTTCTGTCAAAGAAGCTATTGCTGAACTGGAGGCCGTTTGCCTGCCGGGCA
GCGTGGTGGTTGAAGATTTAATGTCGGTTCGCCAGCGCGGCAGCGTTCAGCATCTGGGGTCTGGCGTGAG
CGGTCAGCTTGCGGAAAACAAGGATGCCTGGGATGCGTTTACCGTGCTGTTTCCGTCGATTACCGCCTCA
GGTATCCCTAAAAACGCTGCCCTGAACGCGATTATGCAAATTGAGAAGACGCCGCGAGAGCTTTATTCCG
GCGCAATTCTGCTGCTGGACGATACGCGCTTCGATGCGGCGCTAGTTCTGCGTTCCGTATTTCAGGACAG
CCAGCGCTGCTGGATACAGGCGGGGGCGGGAATCATCGCGCAATCTACACCGGAACGCGAACTGACGGAA
ACCCGGGAGAAATTAGCGAGCATTGCGCCCTATTTAATGGTG
